Addgene plasmid #203125: Salsa-BC284-P3H8
Purpose: Expression of barcoded reporter plasmid for PRESTO-Salsa; EGFP/BC284
Depositing lab: Noah Palm. Depositing organization: Yale University. Publication: Highly multiplexed bioactivity screening reveals human and microbiota metabolome-GPCRome interactions. Chen H, Rosen CE, Gonzalez-Hernandez JA, Song D, Potempa J, Ring AM, Palm NW. Cell. 2023 Jul 6;186(14):3095-3110.e19. doi: 10.1016/j.cell.2023.05.024. Epub 2023 Jun 14. PubMed 37321219.
Backbone
  Vector backbone: pCER206
  Vector type: Mammalian Expression
Growth in bacteria
  Bacterial resistance: Ampicillin, 100 μg/mL
  Growth temperature: 37°C
  Growth strain: DH5alpha
  Copy number: High Copy
Gene/Insert
  Gene/Insert name: EGFP/BC284
  Species: Synthetic
  Insert size (bp): 730
  Promoter: Tet Response Element (TRE)
  Cloning method: Restriction Enzyme; 5′ cloning site BsrGI (not destroyed); 3′ cloning site HindIII (not destroyed)
  Sequencing primers: 5′ Custom primer (GAAGCGCGATCACATGG)
Terms and licenses: Academic/Nonprofit Terms; Industry Terms: Not Available to Industry
How to cite: Salsa-BC284-P3H8 was a gift from Noah Palm (Addgene plasmid # 203125 ; http://n2t.net/addgene:203125 ; RRID:Addgene_203125)
