[The description below was written by a language model from this plasmid's Addgene catalogue record and pLannotate feature annotations shown in this document.]
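Description:
Salsa-BC284-P3H8 is a 5.1 kb mammalian expression plasmid built on the pCER206 backbone. It is one member of a set of barcoded reporter plasmids for PRESTO-Salsa, a highly multiplexed screening platform for GPCR bioactivity. It is propagated in E. coli as a high-copy plasmid from a ColE1/pUC-type origin, with selection by ampicillin through the β-lactamase (AmpR) gene and its native promoter. No mammalian selection marker is recorded. The short lacI, aminoglycoside phosphotransferase and SV40 large T antigen matches in the feature table appear to be backbone remnants rather than functional genes.

The payload is a roughly 730 bp synthetic EGFP/BC284 insert, cloned between retained BsrGI and HindIII sites and driven by a Tet response element. The annotation suggests a bidirectional arrangement around the tetO repeats. On one side, a TRE3G-type promoter fragment reads into mammalian codon-optimized EGFP, with an SV40 polyadenylation signal annotated just downstream on the opposite strand. On the other side, a minimal CMV promoter points toward a polylinker fragment, a rabbit β-globin intron, a β-globin exon fragment and a β-globin poly(A) signal. The barcode itself is not annotated as a separate feature. The cloning sites and the insert size imply that it lies at or just after the 3′ end of EGFP, where it would be carried on the reporter transcript.

A TRE reporter is switched on when a tetracycline-controlled transactivator reaches it. Barcoded EGFP transcript abundance can therefore serve as a sequencing-based readout of receptor activation, and the unique barcode allows many reporters to be pooled. The record does not state which receptor is paired with BC284 or how the pairing is made.
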