Features (pLannotate 1.2.2; 17 found; start..end, strand, type, name):
      2..55      +  CDS            lacI (fragment): lac repressor; lacI; The lac repressor binds to the lac operator to inhibit transcription in E. coli. This inhibition can be relieved by adding lactose or isopropyl-β-D-thiogalactopyranoside (IPTG).
    388..443     -  polyA_signal   β-globin poly(A) signal: rabbit β-globin polyadenylation signal (Gil and Proudfoot, 1987)
    518..640     -  CDS            HBB: HBB_COLGU - Experimental evidence at transcript level: Swiss-Prot protein existence level 2. Involved in oxygen transport from the lung to the various peripheral tissues. From Colobus guereza (Mantled guereza) (Eastern black-and-white colobus monkey).
    644..1216    -  intron         β-globin intron: intron from rabbit β-globin gene
   1312..1343    -  misc_feature   MCS (fragment): pUC18/19 multiple cloning site
   1437..1475    -  promoter       minimal CMV promoter: human cytomegalovirus (CMV) immediate early promoter
   1493..1708    -  protein_bind   tetracycline response element (fragment): contains seven copies of the tetracycline operator tetO tetracycline repressor TetR
   1708..1753    +  promoter       TRE3GV promoter (fragment): 3rd-generation Tet-responsive promoter that can be activated by binding of Tet-On® 3G, optimized for retroviral and lentiviral vectors
   1829..1856    +  misc_feature   MCS (fragment): pBluescript multiple cloning site
   1861..2580    +  CDS            EGFP: the original enhanced GFP (Yang et al., 1996) mammalian codon-optimized
   2588..2613    +  misc_feature   MCS (fragment): pBluescript multiple cloning site
   2627..2761    -  polyA_signal   SV40 poly(A) signal: SV40 polyadenylation signal
   2784..2867    -  CDS            large T antigen (fragment): large T antigen from SV40 (simian virus 40)
   2861..3091    -  CDS            str (fragment): STR_KLEPN - Protein inferred from homology: Swiss-Prot protein existence level 3. The aminoglycoside phosphotransferases achieve inactivation of their antibiotic substrates by phosphorylation. From Klebsiella pneumoniae.
   3210..3314    +  promoter       AmpR promoter: bla
   3315..4175    +  CDS            AmpR: β-lactamase; bla; confers resistance to ampicillin, carbenicillin, and related antibiotics
   4346..4934    +  rep_origin     ori: high-copy-number ColE1/pMB1/pBR322/pUC origin of replication
>Addgene plasmid #203125 | Salsa-BC284-P3H8 | addgene full sequence | sequence record 421468 | Addgene NGS Result
AGCGCCCAATACGCAAACCGCCTCTCCCCGCGCGTTGGCCGATTCATTAATGCAGTCGAGGGATCTCCAT
AAGAGAAGAGGGACAGCTATGACTGGGAGTAGTCAGGAGAGGAGGAAAAATCTGGCTAGTAAAACATGTA
AGGAAAATTTTAGGGATGTTAAAGAAAAAAATAACACAAAACAAAATATAAAAAAAATCTAACCTCAAGT
CAAGGCTTTTCTATGGAATAAGGAATGGACAGCAGGGGGCTGTTTCATATACTGATGACCTCTTTATAGC
CAACCTTTGTTCATGGCAGCCAGCATATGGGCATATGTTGCCAAACTCTAAACCAAATACTCATTCTGAT
GTTTTAAATGATTTGCCCTCCCATATGTCCTTCCGAGTGAGAGACACAAAAAATTCCAACACACTATTGC
AATGAAAATAAATTTCCTTTATTAGCCAGAAGTCAGATGCTCAAGGGGCTTCATGATGTCCCCATAATTT
TTGGCAGAGGGAAAAAGATCGATCTCAGTGGTATTTGTGAGCCAGGGCATTGGCCACACCAGCCACCACC
TTCTGATAGGCAGCCTGCACCTGAGGAGTGAATTCTTTGCCAAAATGATGAGACAGCACAACAACCAGCA
CGTTGCCCAGGAGCTGTAGGAAAGAGAAGAAGGCATGAACATGGTTAGCAGAGGGGCCCGGTTTGGACTC
AGAGTATTTTATCCTCATCTCAAACAGTGTATATCATTGTAACCATAAAGAGAAAGGCAGGATGATGACC
AGGGTGTAGTTGTTTCTACCAATAAGAATATTTCCACGCCAGCCAGAATTTATATGCAGAAATATTCTAC
CTTATCATTTAATTATAACAATTGTTCTCTAAAACTGTGCTGAAGTACAATATAATATACCCTGATTGCC
TTGAAAAAAAAGTGATTAGAGAAAGTACTTACAATCTGACAAATAAACAAAAGTGAATTTAAAAATTCGT
TACAAATGCAAGCTAAAGTTTAACGAAAAAGTTACAGAAAATGAAAAGAAAATAAGAGGAGACAATGGTT
GTCAACAGAGTAGAAAGTGAAAGAAACAAAATTATCATGAGGGTCCATGGTGATACAAGGGACATCTTCC
CATTCTAAACAACACCCTGAAAACTTTGCCCCCTCCATATAACATGAATTTTACAATAGCGAAAAAGAAA
GAACAATCAAGGGTCCCCAAACTCACCCTGAAGTTCTCAGCTCTAGAGATATCGTCGAGGCCGCGCTAGC
GTTTAAACTGTCGACCTTAATTAAGAGATCTGCTCGAGGCGCGTCAGCTGACTAGAGGATCCCCGGGTAC
CGAGCTCGAATTCGGGGCCGCGGAGGCTGGATCGGTCCCGGTGTCTTCTATGGAGGTCAAAACAGCGTGG
ATGGCGTCTCCAGGCGATCTGACGGTTCACTAAACGAGCTCTGCTTATATAGGCCTCCCACCGTACACGC
CTACCTCGACCCGGGTACCGAGCTCGACTTTCACTTTTCTCTATCACTGATAGGGAGTGGTAAACTCGAC
TTTCACTTTTCTCTATCACTGATAGGGAGTGGTAAACTCGACTTTCACTTTTCTCTATCACTGATAGGGA
GTGGTAAACTCGACTTTCACTTTTCTCTATCACTGATAGGGAGTGGTAAACTCGACTTTCACTTTTCTCT
ATCACTGATAGGGAGTGGTAAACTCGACCTATATAAGCAGAGCTCGTTTAGTGAACCGTCAGATCGCCTG
GAGACGCCATCCACGCTGTTTTGACCTCCATAGAAGACACCGGGACCGATCCAGCCTCCGCGGCCCCGAA
TTCCTGCAGCGGCCGCTCTAGAACTAGTGGATCCCCGCGGATGGTGAGCAAGGGCGAGGAGCTGTTCACC
GGGGTGGTGCCCATCCTGGTCGAGCTGGACGGCGACGTAAACGGCCACAAGTTCAGCGTGTCCGGCGAGG
GCGAGGGCGATGCCACCTACGGCAAGCTGACCCTGAAGTTCATCTGCACCACCGGCAAGCTGCCCGTGCC
CTGGCCCACCCTCGTGACCACCCTGACCTACGGCGTGCAGTGCTTCAGCCGCTACCCCGACCACATGAAG
CAGCACGACTTCTTCAAGTCCGCCATGCCCGAAGGCTACGTCCAGGAGCGCACCATCTTCTTCAAGGACG
ACGGCAACTACAAGACCCGCGCCGAGGTGAAGTTCGAGGGCGACACCCTGGTGAACCGCATCGAGCTGAA
GGGCATCGACTTCAAGGAGGACGGCAACATCCTGGGGCACAAGCTGGAGTACAACTACAACAGCCACAAC
GTCTATATCATGGCCGACAAGCAGAAGAACGGCATCAAGGTGAACTTCAAGATCCGCCACAACATCGAGG
ACGGCAGCGTGCAGCTCGCCGACCACTACCAGCAGAACACCCCCATCGGCGACGGCCCCGTGCTGCTGCC
CGACAACCACTACCTGAGCACCCAGTCCGCCCTGAGCAAAGACCCCAACGAGAAGCGCGATCACATGGTC
CTGCTGGAGTTCGTGACCGCCGCCGGGATCACTCTCGGCATGGACGAGCTGTACAAGTAACGCAACCCAG
GAATTCGATATCAAGCTTGTCGACCTAGTTCTAGAGGATCCAGACATGATAAGATACATTGATGAGTTTG
GACAAACCACAACTAGAATGCAGTGAAAAAAATGCTTTATTTGTGAAATTTGTGATGCTATTGCTTTATT
TGTAACCATTATAAGCTGCAATAAACAAGTTAACAACAACAATTGCATTCATTTTATGTTTCAGGTTCAG
GGGGAGGTGTGGGAGGTTTTTTAAAGCAAGTAAAACCTCTACAAATGTGGTATGGCTGATTATGATCCTG
CAAGCCTCGTCGTCCTGGCCGGACCACGCTATCTGTGCAAGGTCCCCGGCCCCGGACGCGCGCTCCATGA
GCAGAGCGCCCGCCGCCGAGGCGAAGACTCGGGCGGCGCCCTGCCCGTCCCACCAGGTCAACAGGCGGTA
ACCGGCCTCTTCATCGGGAATGCGCGCGACCTTCAGCATCGCCGGCATGTCCCCCTGGCGGACGGGAAGT
ATCCAGCTCGACCAAGCTGGCCGCGTCGAGTGAAGACGAAAGGGCCTCGTGATACGCCTATTTTTATAGG
TTAATGTCATGATAATAATGGTTTCTTAGACGTCAGGTGGCACTTTTCGGGGAAATGTGCGCGGAACCCC
TATTTGTTTATTTTTCTAAATACATTCAAATATGTATCCGCTCATGAGACAATAACCCTGATAAATGCTT
CAATAATATTGAAAAAGGAAGAGTATGAGTATTCAACATTTCCGTGTCGCCCTTATTCCCTTTTTTGCGG
CATTTTGCCTTCCTGTTTTTGCTCACCCAGAAACGCTGGTGAAAGTAAAAGATGCTGAAGATCAGTTGGG
TGCACGAGTGGGTTACATCGAACTGGATCTCAACAGCGGTAAGATCCTTGAGAGTTTTCGCCCCGAAGAA
CGTTTTCCAATGATGAGCACTTTTAAAGTTCTGCTATGTGGCGCGGTATTATCCCGTGTTGACGCCGGGC
AAGAGCAACTCGGTCGCCGCATACACTATTCTCAGAATGACTTGGTTGAGTACTCACCAGTCACAGAAAA
GCATCTTACGGATGGCATGACAGTAAGAGAATTATGCAGTGCTGCCATAACCATGAGTGATAACACTGCG
GCCAACTTACTTCTGACAACGATCGGAGGACCGAAGGAGCTAACCGCTTTTTTGCACAACATGGGGGATC
ATGTAACTCGCCTTGATCGTTGGGAACCGGAGCTGAATGAAGCCATACCAAACGACGAGCGTGACACCAC
GATGCCTGTAGCAATGGCAACAACGTTGCGCAAACTATTAACTGGCGAACTACTTACTCTAGCTTCCCGG
CAACAATTAATAGACTGGATGGAGGCGGATAAAGTTGCAGGACCACTTCTGCGCTCGGCCCTTCCGGCTG
GCTGGTTTATTGCTGATAAATCTGGAGCCGGTGAGCGTGGGTCTCGCGGTATCATTGCAGCACTGGGGCC
AGATGGTAAGCCCTCCCGTATCGTAGTTATCTACACGACGGGGAGTCAGGCAACTATGGATGAACGAAAT
AGACAGATCGCTGAGATAGGTGCCTCACTGATTAAGCATTGGTAACTGTCAGACCAAGTTTACTCATATA
TACTTTAGATTGATTTAAAACTTCATTTTTAATTTAAAAGGATCTAGGTGAAGATCCTTTTTGATAATCT
CATGACCAAAATCCCTTAACGTGAGTTTTCGTTCCACTGAGCGTCAGACCCCGTAGAAAAGATCAAAGGA
TCTTCTTGAGATCCTTTTTTTCTGCGCGTAATCTGCTGCTTGCAAACAAAAAAACCACCGCTACCAGCGG
TGGTTTGTTTGCCGGATCAAGAGCTACCAACTCTTTTTCCGAAGGTAACTGGCTTCAGCAGAGCGCAGAT
ACCAAATACTGTTCTTCTAGTGTAGCCGTAGTTAGGCCACCACTTCAAGAACTCTGTAGCACCGCCTACA
TACCTCGCTCTGCTAATCCTGTTACCAGTGGCTGCTGCCAGTGGCGATAAGTCGTGTCTTACCGGGTTGG
ACTCAAGACGATAGTTACCGGATAAGGCGCAGCGGTCGGGCTGAACGGGGGGTTCGTGCACACAGCCCAG
CTTGGAGCGAACGACCTACACCGAACTGAGATACCTACAGCGTGAGCTATGAGAAAGCGCCACGCTTCCC
GAAGGGAGAAAGGCGGACAGGTATCCGGTAAGCGGCAGGGTCGGAACAGGAGAGCGCACGAGGGAGCTTC
CAGGGGGAAACGCCTGGTATCTTTATAGTCCTGTCGGGTTTCGCCACCTCTGACTTGAGCGTCGATTTTT
GTGATGCTCGTCAGGGGGGCGGAGCCTATGGAAAAACGCCAGCAACGCGGCCTTTTTACGGTTCCTGGCC
TTTTGCTGGCCTTTTGCTCACATGTTCTTTCCTGCGTTATCCCCTGATTCTGTGGATAACCGTATTACCG
CCTTTGAGTGAGCTGATACCGCTCGCCGCAGCCGAACGACCGAGCGCAGCGAGTCAGTGAGCGAGGAAGC
GGAAG
