>Addgene plasmid #203125 | Salsa-BC284-P3H8 | depositor partial sequence | sequence record 393998 | BC284
CGCAACCCAG
